Addgene plasmid #234101: pKEK3229
Purpose: CCP expression in diverse gram-negative bacteria, with pre-cloned Golden Gate Compatible (BsaI) restriction sites to facilitate promoter swapping.
Depositing lab: Karl Klose. Depositing organization: University of Texas at San Antonio. Publication: Mobilizable shuttle vectors with fluorescent markers functional across different species of bacteria. Armstrong ZR, Alonso J, Stanton V, Patel N, Zogaj X, Cocioba SS, Klose KE. Appl Environ Microbiol. 2025 May 12:e0004525. doi: 10.1128/aem.00045-25. PubMed 40353662.
Backbone
  Vector backbone: Fn Ori-p15a-Kan
  Vector type: Bacterial Expression
Growth in bacteria
  Bacterial resistance: Kanamycin, 50 μg/mL
  Growth temperature: 37°C
  Growth strain: DH5alpha
  Copy number: Low Copy
Gene/Insert
  Gene/Insert name: eforCP
  Species: Echinopara forskaliana
  Promoter: pJ23100-BsaI
  Cloning method: Golden Gate
Terms and licenses: Academic/Nonprofit Terms; Industry Terms: Not Available to Industry
Depositor comments: Universal primer overhangs for promoter swapping: Forward 5'- GGCTACGGTCTCGCGAC-3'; Reverse 5'- GGCTACGGTCTCGTAAT -3'
How to cite: pKEK3229 was a gift from Karl Klose (Addgene plasmid # 234101 ; http://n2t.net/addgene:234101 ; RRID:Addgene_234101)
