[The description below was written by a language model from this plasmid's Addgene catalogue record and pLannotate feature annotations shown in this document.]
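Description:
pKEK3229 is a mobilizable bacterial shuttle vector of about 6.4 kb for expressing a coloured reporter protein in a range of gram-negative species. The catalogue names its backbone as "Fn Ori-p15a-Kan". The feature table confirms a p15A origin, which supports low- to medium-copy replication in E. coli and is compatible with ColE1-type plasmids, and an aph(3')-Ia kanamycin resistance gene for selection. The "Fn Ori" component, presumably a second origin that allows replication outside E. coli, is not annotated as a discrete feature, and the record does not define it further. Short matches to an RSF origin and to IS1 lie in the otherwise unannotated region downstream of p15A and are probably only partial homologies. An IncP-type transfer module is also present, comprising oriT with traJ, traK and a fragment of traI. These are relaxosome components that let the plasmid be mobilized by conjugation from a donor strain that supplies the remaining transfer functions.

The payload is eforCP, a chromoprotein (the "CCP" of the stated purpose) from the coral Echinopora forskaliana, which the annotation also describes as a constitutively fluorescent red protein. The catalogue says it is driven by the constitutive synthetic promoter J23100. The annotation software instead reports a partial match to the closely related J23119, as expected for members of the same Anderson promoter family. The promoter is flanked by pre-installed BsaI sites, so it can be excised and replaced with another promoter by Golden Gate assembly using a common set of primer overhangs. A tiny lacZα fragment next to the promoter appears to be a cloning remnant. The plasmid serves as a visible marker for labelling diverse bacteria and as a platform for testing or tuning promoter activity across species.
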