Features (pLannotate 1.2.2; 11 found; start..end, strand, type, name):
    306..698     -  CDS            traK: TRAK4_ECOLX - Experimental evidence at protein level: Swiss-Prot protein existence level 1. From Escherichia coli.
    924..1033    +  oriT           oriT: incP origin of transfer
   1066..1437    +  CDS            traJ: oriT-recognizing protein; traJ
   1475..2023    +  CDS            traI (fragment): TRAI6_ECOLX - Experimental evidence at protein level: Swiss-Prot protein existence level 1. The initiation process of transfer DNA synthesis requires the interaction of at least three plasmid-specific components (TraH, I, and J) at the transfer origin resulting in the assembly of a specialised nucleoprotein complex - the relaxosome. Site- and strand-specific cleavage at the transfer origin is dependent on TraI and TraJ. From Escherichia coli.
   2052..2867    -  CDS            KanR: aminoglycoside phosphotransferase; aph(3')-Ia; confers resistance to kanamycin in bacteria or G418 (Geneticin®) in eukaryotes
   3133..3813    -  CDS            eforCP: eforCP is a basic (constitutively fluorescent) red fluorescent protein published in 2008, derived from Echinopora forskaliana.
   3855..3879    -  promoter       J23119(SpeI) promoter (fragment): bacterial promoter (Registry of Standard Biological Parts BBa J23119) modified to end with an SpeI site
   3882..3902    +  CDS            lacZα (fragment): LacZα fragment of β-galactosidase; lacZ fragment
   3956..4501    +  rep_origin     p15A ori: Plasmids containing the medium-copy-number p15A origin of replication can be propagated in E. coli cells that contain a second plasmid with the ColE1 origin.
   4589..4644    +  rep_origin     RSF ori (fragment): Plasmids containing the RSF 1030 origin of replication can be propagated in E. coli cells that contain additional plasmids with compatible origins.
   4763..4833    -  mobile_element IS1 (fragment): prokaryotic transposable element IS1
>Addgene plasmid #234101 | pKEK3229 | addgene full sequence | sequence record 464917 | Addgene NGS Result
AAAAAAAAATCTGACAATATATAAAGAGAATATATAAAGAGAATATCTTAGGGGATTTTAAAAAAATCCC
ACAGACTCAAAGACTTTTTTGACTTTTTAAATCCTAGAAACTATACTTTAAGTACTTATTTAAGTACATG
GATTTAGATTATGCAAACCGTTAATTATTCAACTTTTAGAAATGAACTATCTGATTCAATGGATAGAGTA
ACAAAAAATCATAGTCCTATGATTGTAACTAGAGGTTCAAAAAAAGAAGCAGTTGTTATGATGTCGTTAG
AGGATTTTAAAGCTTTGTTAGCAGCCTTTTTGTCCGGTGTTGGGTTGAAGGTGAAGCCGGTCGGGGCCGC
AGCGGGGGCCGGCTTTTCAGCCTTGCCCCCCTGCTTCGGCCGCCGTGGCTCCGGCGTCTTGGGTGCCGGC
GCGGGTTCCGCAGCCTTGGCCTGCGGTGCGGGCACATCGGCGGGCTTGGCCTTGATGTGCCGCCTGGCGT
GCGAGCGGAACGTCTCGTAGGAGAACTTGACCTTCCCCGTTTCCCGCATGTGCTCCCAAATGGTGACGAG
CGCATAGCCGGACGCTAACGCCGCCTCGACATCCGCCCTCACCGCCAGGAACGCAACCGCAGCCTCATCA
CGCCGGCGCTTCTTGGCCGCGCGGGATTCAACCCACTCGGCCAGCTCGTCGGTGTAGCTCTTTGGCATCG
TCTCTCGCCTGTCCCCTCAGTTCAGTAATTTCCTGCATTTGCCTGTTTCCAGTCGGTAGATATTCCACAA
AACAGCAGGGAAGCAGCGCTTTTCCGCTGCATAACCCTGCTTCGGGGTCATTATAGCGATTTTTTCGGTA
TATCCATCCTTTTTCGCACGATATACAGGATTTTGCCAAAGGGTTCGTGTAGACTTTCCTTGGTGTATCC
AACGGCGTCAGCCGGGCAGGATAGGTGAAGTAGGCCCACCCGCGAGCGGGTGTTCCTTCTTCACTGTCCC
TTATTCGCACCTGGCGGTGCTCAACGGGAATCCTGCTCTGCGAGGCTGGCCGGCTACCGCCGGCGTAACA
GATGAGGGCAAGCGGATGGCTGATGAAACCAAGCCAACCAGGAAGGGCAGCCCACCTATCAAGGTGTACT
GCCTTCCAGACGAACGAAGAGCGATTGAGGAAAAGGCGGCGGCGGCCGGCATGAGCCTGTCGGCCTACCT
GCTGGCCGTCGGCCAGGGCTACAAAATCACGGGCGTCGTGGACTATGAGCACGTCCGCGAGCTGGCCCGC
ATCAATGGCGACCTGGGCCGCCTGGGCGGCCTGCTGAAACTCTGGCTCACCGACGACCCGCGCACGGCGC
GGTTCGGTGATGCCACGATCCTCGCCCTGCTGGCGAAGATCGAAGAGAAGCAGGACGAGCTTGGCAAGGT
CATGATGGGCGTGGTCCGCCCGAGGGCAGAGCCATGACTTTTTTAGCCGCTAAAACGGCCGGGGGGTGCG
CGTGATTGCCAAGCACGTCCCCATGCGCTCCATCAAGAAGAGCGACTTCGCGGAGCTGGTGAAGTACATC
ACCGACGAGCAAGGCAAGACCGAGCGCCTGGGTCACGTGCGCGTCACGAACTGCGAGGCAAACACCCTGC
CCGCTGTCATGGCCGAGGTGATGGCGACCCAGCACGGCAACACCCGTTCCGAGGCCGACAAGACCTATCA
CCTCCTGGTTAGCTTCCGCGCGGGAGAGAAGCCCGACGCGGAGACGTTGCGCGCGATTGAGGACCGCATC
TGCGCTGGGCTTGGCTTCGCCGAGCATCAGCGCGTCAGTGCCGTGCATCACGACACCGACAACCTGCACA
TCCATATCGCCATCAACAAGATTCACCCGACCCGAAACACCATCCATGAGCCGTATCGGGCCTACCGCGC
CCTCGCTGACCTCTGCGCGACGCTCGAACGGGACTACGGGCTTGAGCGTGACAATCACGAAACGCGGCAG
CGCGTTTCCGAGAACCGCGCGAACGACATGGAGCGGCACGCGGGCGTGGAAAGCCTGGTCGGCTGCTCGC
GCTTTGTTAGCAGCCGGATCCTTAGAAAAACTCATCGAGCATCAAATGAAACTGCAATTTATTCATATCA
GGATTATCAATACCATATTTTTGAAAAAGCCGTTTCTGTAATGAAGGAGAAAACTCACCGAGGCAGTTCC
ATAGGATGGCAAGATCCTGGTATCGGTCTGCGATTCCGACTCGTCCAACATCAATACAACCTATTAATTT
CCCCTCGTCAAAAATAAGGTTATCAAGTGAGAAATCACCATGAGTGACGACTGAATCCGGTGAGAATGGC
AAAAGCTTATGCATTTCTTTCCAGACTTGTTCAACAGGCCAGCCATTACGCTCGTCATCAAAATCACTCG
CATCAACCAAACCGTTATTCATTCGTGATTGCGCCTGAGCGAGACGAAATACGCGATCGCTGTTAAAAGG
ACAATTACAAACAGGAATCGAATGCAACCGGCGCAGGAACACTGCCAGCGCATCAACAATATTTTCACCT
GAATCAGGATATTCTTCTAATACCTGGAATGCTGTTTTCCCGGGGATCGCAGTGGTGAGTAACCATGCAT
CATCAGGAGTACGGATAAAATGCTTGATGGTCGGAAGAGGCATAAATTCCGTCAGCCAGTTTAGTCTGAC
CATCTCATCTGTAACATCATTGGCAACGCTACCTTTGCCATGTTTCAGAAACAACTCTGGCGCATCGGGC
TTCCCATACAATCGATAGATTGTCGCACCTGATTGCCCGACATTATCGCGAGCCCATTTATACCCATATA
AATCAGCATCCATGTTGGAATTTAATCGCGGCCTCGAGCAAGACGTTTCCCGTTGAATATGGCTCATATG
TTTAGTCTCCTTTTTTTGTTATAAATATTTTATACACAAAAATCTTCGTTATTTAAATAAGTTTTATAGC
TATTTTTTCAAGATACAAAACTATTAATTAGTTATAATTAGGTTATTAGCTTAAAATTATAAACCAAATA
CGATGAGTGACAACCCAAAAGATCTCGATCCTCTACGCCGTTGGGGAGCAGGAAACAGCTATGACGGTAC
CAAAAAAAACCCCGCCCTGTCAGGGGCGGGGTTTTTTTTTGAGCTCTTATTATGGGAGAGCCTTCGGCAG
CGGTGAGAAATGGCCTTCGGCTGCCTCCTGCTGGTCCCAAGTTGTGAAATCTTTATCGTGTTTGGTCAGT
TCCAGGCGGTGTTCAACGAAATGAAATTCTGGCAGCTTGACAGGTTTTTTGGCTTTATACGTCGTTTTGA
AATCAACACGATGATGACCGCCTCCTTTCAGTTTAAAAACCATTGCAGTGTCACTTTTTAACATCCCGTC
ACGCACGTACAGTGTTTCCACGCTCGGCTCCCATCCAGCAATGGTTTTTTGCATTACGGGCCCATCCGGA
GGCAGGTTCACACCATGAAATTTAACATCATAGATGAAACAGTTCTCTTGCAAGTTTATGCTGGAGTGAT
TACTGGCGGTGCATACGCCACCATCTTCAAAAATCATCGACCGCTCCCAAGACATACCTTCGGGAAAAGA
CTGTTTGTGGTAGTCTGGGATATCCGCTGGATACTTATTAAACGGTTTGCTTCCATACATGTGGCTAGGT
GTAAGAATATGAACGGAAAACGGCAGAGGCGCGCCTTTGGTGACTGTCATTTTCATGTGCTGTAACCCTT
CGTACGGCTTGCCTTCACCTTTACCCTCGATCGTAAAATCATGGCCATTGACAGTGCCCTCAAGGTGCAA
CTTGGTCTTCATTACCTGCTTAATCACTGCCATGGGACTCTTTCTCCTCTTTAATCGAGACCAAGCTAGC
ACTGTACCTAGGACTGAGCTAGCCGTCAAGAATTCACTGGCCGTCGTTTTACGGTCTCAGTCGACTACTC
TAGAAATATTTTATCTGATTAATAAGATGATCTTCTTGAGATCGTTTTGGTCTGCGCGTAATCTCTTGCT
CTGAAAACGAAAAAACCGCCTTGCAGGGCGGTTTTTCGAAGGTTCTCTGAGCTACCAACTCTTTGAACCG
AGGTAACTGGCTTGGAGGAGCGCAGTCACCAAAACTTGTCCTTTCAGTTTAGCCTTAACCGGCGCATGAC
TTCAAGACTAACTCCTCTAAATCAATTACCAGTGGCTGCTGCCAGTGGTGCTTTTGCATGTCTTTCCGGG
TTGGACTCAAGACGATAGTTACCGGATAAGGCGCAGCGGTCGGACTGAACGGGGGGTTCGTGCATACAGT
CCAGCTTGGAGCGAACTGCCTACCCGGAACTGAGTGTCAGGCGTGGAATGAGACAAACGCGGCCATAACA
GCGGAATGACACCGGTAAACCGAAAGGCAGGAACAGGAGAGCGCACGAGGGAGCCGCCAGGGGGAAACGC
CTGGTATCTTTATAGTCCTGTCGGGTTTCGCCACCACTGATTTGAGCGTCAGATTTCGTGATGCTTGTCA
GGGGGGCGGAGCCTATGGAAAAACGGCTTTGCCGCGGCCCTCTCACTTCCCTGTTAAGTATCTTCCTGGC
ATCTTCCAGGAAATCTCCGCCCCGTTCGTAAGCCATTTCCGCTCGCCGCAGTCGAACGACCGAGCGTAGC
GAGTCAGTGAGCGAGGAAGCGGAATATATCCTGTATCACATATTCTGCTGACGCACCGGTGCAGCCTTTT
TTCTCCTGCCACATGAAGCACTTCACTGACACCCTCATCAGTGCCAACATAGTAAGCCAGTATACACTCC
GCTAGCGCTGATGTCCGGCGGTGCTTTTGCCGTTACGCACCACCCCGTCAGTAGCTGAACAGGAGGGACA
GCTAAAGCTAGAAATGTACCAAATTTTACCTATTTTAGGATACTTTTCATGAAGCTCTTCTATTTTTCCC
CAGTCCTTTAATAGTCTACCTTTAGAGTCTCGTAAATAGTTATCTTTGTGACAGGGGCCTCTTTTATCTT
TTTTAATGTAACTATATGTTATTCCAACGTCACTATTACTATTATCCAAATCTTTTTTAGCATGCCAGTA
AGAACTTTCATAACTTAACTCTATCTTTCGACCTCTTTGATATACAACAATAAAGCTATAGCCAGTAGTA
ACAACCTGTTTTACTTTTGTTAAATCTATTAACTTCTTATTTATTTTTTTATGTTTTTTTGAAAATTTAA
ATATTTCTATATTCATTCCTACACTTCCTCAAATCCAAATGGTAGCTTATGATTCTCTTCTGGTTTCTTT
TCTAATTTTTTTATATTTGCAATAAAAACTCTTTTTCTATCTTTGATTTTTTTATTGTCCCAATTCCTCC
AAGTATCATCACAAACCCTTTCAATATCATGTAAATGATGATGTCTAAATATTGATCTGACATAATACAG
ATCTAGGTCTAGTTCATCACTTAACACAACTTCTCTAAGTCTTTCAGATGCTTCGATTGGTATGTAATCC
TCTTTATTTTTAGTATCTAAAGGCTTTTGCTTAAATTCTTCTTCTGTCTCTGCTACCTTACTAACTGTAA
ACTTGATATTTGTAATCTTACGACCATGTTTTCTGTGATGATCCTTGTCATCATAGGTTACAAAAATATC
CGATAATTGATTAATCTCTTCTAGTGCTGGTAATAGGAACTTATTTTTAAAATTTGAATATCTGTTGCTG
TAACTTTTAGGTAAATCAAAATCATTAATCATATCATCGACATACAATACGCAATCAACTATATTAGCAT
ACCCTGCTTGTTCGCCTAATTTGCTTTTGAGAAGTAAGTATAATCTGCTTGAATACTTACTTTTAAATGA
AAATAGTAACTGTCTTTCTGCTTTAGTAAAGTACTCTTGTAGTTGTATCATGTGTGGCATTAATGACCAA
TGAAACTCGCAAATTAAAGCACTGCTTTTAGGGTCTGCTTCAATATATGCAAACCAGTTAGCTATCTTCG
TTTGTTCTTTATTCAGCCATACTGGCTTAGACATTATTGAGTGCATTAATTGCTTCAATCTCACTCTGTT
ATGCTTAACCCCTGTAGCTTTTTCAAGATCAGATAGGCTTATCTTATACCTGTGAAACTCTTTATCTTCT
CTTTTAACCATTGAGGCAACTAAGAATATTAAGTTTTGTTCTTCTTTTGTAAGGCTATACTTTCCTGCAA
CAAGAGTATTAGACATAGCTATTTCTTTGCCAGCATTTACATTTTTAACTTCTTTCATAGAACTAGAGTC
ATTATCTCGATATACAAATTCTATAAAACTTCTATTAGTAAAACAACTACTTCATAAAAAAAAGTAGTTT
TAACGATACAAAAAGTAGTTTTAAATTCAAAAAGTGATACAAAAAGTAGTTTTAAATTCAAAAAGTGATA
CAAAAAGTAGTTTTAAATTTTTTAAAAAAGTGCTTCAAAGCCTTATGTAGCAATACTTACAGAGGATT
